>Addgene plasmid #48201 | CAG-GFP-IRES-CRE | addgene full sequence | sequence record 214680 | Addgene Assembled Sequence
GATCCGGCCATTAGCCATATTATTCATTGGTTATATAGCATAAATCAATATTGGCTATTGGCCATTGCAT
ACGTTGTATCCATATCATAATATGTACATTTATATTGGCTCATGTCCAACATTACCGCCATGTTGACATT
GATTATTGACTAGTTATTAATAGTAATCAATTACGGGGTCATTAGTTCATAGCCCATATATGGAGTTCCG
CGTTACATAACTTACGGTAAATGGCCCGCCTGGCTGACCGCCCAACGACCCCCGCCCATTGACGTCAATA
ATGACGTATGTTCCCATAGTAACGCCAATAGGGACTTTCCATTGACGTCAATGGGTGGAGTATTTACGGT
AAACTGCCCACTTGGCAGTACATCAAGTGTATCATATGCCAAGTACGCCCCCTATTGACGTCAATGACGG
TAAATGGCCCGCCTGGCATTATGCCCAGTACATGACCTTATGGGACTTTCCTACTTGGCAGTACATCTAC
GTATTAGTCATCGCTATTACCATGGTGATGCGGTTTTGGCAGTACATCAATGGGCGTGGATAGCGGTTTG
ACTCACGGGGATTTCCAAGTCTCCACCCCATTGACGTCAATGGGAGTTTGTTTTGGCACCAAAATCAACG
GGACTTTCCAAAATGTCGTAACAACTCCGCCCCATTGACGCAAATGGGCGGTAGGCGTGTACGGTGGGAG
GTCTATATAAGCAGAGCTCAATAAAAGAGCCCACAACCCCTCACTCGGGGCGCCAGTCCTCCGATTGACT
GAGTCGCCCGGGTACCCGTATTCCCAATAAAGCCTCTTGCTGTTTGCATCCGAATCGTGGTCTCGCTGTT
CCTTGGGAGGGTCTCCTCTGAGTGATTGACTACCCACGACGGGGGTCTTTCATTTGGGGGCTCGTCCGGG
ATTTGGAGACCCCTGCCCAGGGACCACCGACCCACCACCGGGAGGTAAGCTGGCCAGCAACTTATCTGTG
TCTGTCCGATTGTCTAGTGTCTATGTTTGATGTTATGCGCCTGCGTCTGTACTAGTTAGCTAACTAGCTC
TGTATCTGGCGGACCCGTGGTGGAACTGACGAGTTCTGAACACCCGGCCGCAACCCTGGGAGACGTCCCA
GGGACTTTGGGGGCCGTTTTTGTGGCCCGACCTGAGGAAGGGAGTCGATGTGGAATCCGACCCCGTCAGG
ATATGTGGTTCTGGTAGGAGACGAGAACCTAAAACAGTTCCCGCCTCCGTCTGAATTTTTGCTTTCGGTT
TGGAACCGAAGCCGCGCGTCTTGTCTGCTGCAGCGCTGCAGCATCGTTCTGTGTTGTCTCTGTCTGACTG
TGTTTCTGTATTTGTCTGAAAATTAGGGCCAGACTGTTACCACTCCCTTAAGTTTGACCTTAGGTCACTG
GAAAGATGTCGAGCGGATCGCTCACAACCAGTCGGTAGATGTCAAGAAGAGACGTTGGGTTACCTTCTGC
TCTGCAGAATGGCCAACCTTTAACGTCGGATGGCCGCGAGACGGCACCTTTAACCGAGACCTCATCACCC
AGGTTAAGATCAAGGTCTTTTCACCTGGCCCGCATGGACACCCAGACCAGGTCCCCTACATCGTGACCTG
GGAAGCCTTGGCTTTTGACCCCCCTCCCTGGGTCAAGCCCTTTGTACACCCTAAGCCTCCGCCTCCTCTT
CCTCCATCCGCCCCGTCTCTCCCCCTTGAACCTCCTCGTTCGACCCCGCCTCGATCCTCCCTTTATCCAG
CCCTCACTCCTTCTCTAGGCGCCGGAATTCGATGTCGACATTGATTATTGACTAGTTATTAATAGTAATC
AATTACGGGGTCATTAGTTCATAGCCCATATATGGAGTTCCGCGTTACATAACTTACGGTAAATGGCCCG
CCTGGCTGACCGCCCAACGACCCCCGCCCATTGACGTCAATAATGACGTATGTTCCCATAGTAACGCCAA
TAGGGACTTTCCATTGACGTCAATGGGTGGAGTATTTACGGTAAACTGCCCACTTGGCAGTACATCAAGT
GTATCATATGCCAAGTACGCCCCCTATTGACGTCAATGACGGTAAATGGCCCGCCTGGCATTATGCCCAG
TACATGACCTTATGGGACTTTCCTACTTGGCAGTACATCTACGTATTAGTCATCGCTATTACCATGGTCG
AGGTGAGCCCCACGTTCTGCTTCACTCTCCCCATCTCCCCCCCCTCCCCACCCCCAATTTTGTATTTATT
TATTTTTTAATTATTTTGTGCAGCGATGGGGGCGGGGGGGGGGGGGGCGCGCGCCAGGCGGGGCGGGGCG
GGGCGAGGGGCGGGGCGGGGCGAGGCGGAGAGGTGCGGCGGCAGCCAATCAGAGCGGCGCGCTCCGAAAG
TTTCCTTTTATGGCGAGGCGGCGGCGGCGGCGGCCCTATAAAAAGCGAAGCGCGCGGCGGGCGGGAGTCG
CTGCGCGCTGCCTTCGCCCCGTGCCCCGCTCCGCCGCCGCCTCGCGCCGCCCGCCCCGGCTCTGACTGAC
CGCGTTACTCCCACAGGTGAGCGGGCGGGACGGCCCTTCTCCTCCGGGCTGTAATTAGCGCTTGGTTTAA
TGACGGCTTGTTTCTTTTCTGTGGCTGCGTGAAAGCCTTGAGGGGCTCCGGGAGGGCCCTTTGTGCGGGG
GGAGCGGCTCGGGGGGTGCGTGCGTGTGTGTGTGCGTGGGGAGCGCCGCGTGCGGCTCCGCGCTGCCCGG
CGGCTGTGAGCGCTGCGGGCGCGGCGCGGGGCTTTGTGCGCTCCGCAGTGTGCGCGAGGGGAGCGCGGCC
GGGGGCGGTGCCCCGCGGTGCGGGGGGGGCTGCGAGGGGAACAAAGGCTGCGTGCGGGGTGTGTGCGTGG
GGGGGTGAGCAGGGGGTGTGGGCGCGTCGGTCGGGCTGCAACCCCCCCTGCACCCCCCTCCCCGAGTTGC
TGAGCACGGCCCGGCTTCGGGTGCGGGGCTCCGTACGGGGCGTGGCGCGGGGCTCGCCGTGCCGGGCGGG
GGGTGGCGGCAGGTGGGGGTGCCGGGCGGGGCGGGGCCGCCTCGGGCCGGGGRGGGCTCGGGGGAGGGGC
GCGGCGGCCCCCGGAGCGCCGGCGGCTGTCGAGGCGCGGCGAGCCGCAGCCATTGCCTTTTATGGTAATC
GTGCGAGAGGGCGCAGGGACTTCCTTTGTCCCAAATCTGTGCGGAGCCGAAATCTGGGAGGCGCCGCCGC
ACCCCCTCTAGCGGGCGCGGGGCGAAGCGGTGCGGCGCCGGCAGGAAGGAAATGGGCGGGGAGGGCCTTC
GTGCGTCGCCGCGCCGCCGTCCCCTTCTCCCTCTCCAGCCTCGGGGCTGTCCGCGGGGGGACGGCTGCCT
TCGGGGGGGACGGGGCAGGGCGGGGTTCGGCTTCTGGCGTGTGACCGGCGGCTCTAGAGCCTCTGCTAAC
CATGTTCATGCCTTCTTCTTTTTCCTACAGCTCCTGGGCAACGTGCTGGTTATTGTGCTGTCTCATCATT
TTGGCAAAGAATTCGCTAGCGGATCCACCGGTCGCCACCATGGTGAGCAAGGGCGAGGAGCTGTTCACCG
GGGTGGTGCCCATCCTGGTCGAGCTGGACGGCGACGTAAACGGCCACAAGTTCAGCGTGTCCGGCGAGGG
CGAGGGCGATGCCACCTACGGCAAGCTGACCCTGAAGTTCATCTGCACCACCGGCAAGCTGCCCGTGCCC
TGGCCCACCCTCGTGACCACCCTGACCTACGGCGTGCAGTGCTTCAGCCGCTACCCCGACCACATGAAGC
AGCACGACTTCTTCAAGTCCGCCATGCCCGAAGGCTACGTCCAGGAGCGCACCATCTTCTTCAAGGACGA
CGGCAACTACAAGACCCGCGCCGAGGTGAAGTTCGAGGGCGACACCCTGGTGAACCGCATCGAGCTGAAG
GGCATCGACTTCAAGGAGGACGGCAACATCCTGGGGCACAAGCTGGAGTACAACTACAACAGCCACAACG
TCTATATCATGGCCGACAAGCAGAAGAACGGCATCAAGGTGAACTTCAAGATCCGCCACAACATCGAGGA
CGGCAGCGTGCAGCTCGCCGACCACTACCAGCAGAACACCCCCATCGGCGACGGCCCCGTGCTGCTGCCC
GACAACCACTACCTGAGCACCCAGTCCGCCCTGAGCAAAGACCCCAACGAGAAGCGCGATCACATGGTCC
TGCTGGAGTTCGTGACCGCCGCCGGGATCACTCTCGGCATGGACGAGCTGTACAAGTAAAGCGGCCGCGC
CCCTCTCCCTCCCCCCCCCCTAACGTTACTGGCCGAAGCCGCTTGGAATAAGGCCGGTGTGCGTTTGTCT
ATATGTTATTTTCCACCATATTGCCGTCTTTTGGCAATGTGAGGGCCCGGAAACCTGGCCCTGTCTTCTT
GACGAGCATTCCTAGGGGTCTTTCCCCTCTCGCCAAAGGAATGCAAGGTCTGTTGAATGTCGTGAAGGAA
GCAGTTCCTCTGGAAGCTTCTTGAAGACAAACAACGTCTGTAGCGACCCTTTGCAGGCAGCGGAACCCCC
CACCTGGCGACAGGTGCCTCTGCGGCCAAAAGCCACGTGTATAAGATACACCTGCAAAGGCGGCACAACC
CCAGTGCCACGTTGTGAGTTGGATAGTTGTGGAAAGAGTCAAATGGCTCTCCTCAAGCGTATTCAACAAG
GGGCTGAAGGATGCCCAGAAGGTACCCCATTGTATGGGATCTGATCTGGGGCCTCGGTACACATGCTTTA
CATGTGTTTAGTCGAGGTTAAAAAAACGTCTAGGCCCCCCGAACCACGGGGACGTGGTTTTCCTTTGAAA
AACACGATGATAATATGGCCACAACCATGTCCAATTTACTGACCGTACACCAAAATTTGCCTGCATTACC
GGTCGATGCAACGAGTGATGAGGTTCGCAAGAACCTGATGGACATGTTCAGGGATCGCCAGGCGTTTTCT
GAGCATACCTGGAAAATGCTTCTGTCCGTTTGCCGGTCGTGGGCGGCATGGTGCAAGTTGAATAACCGGA
AATGGTTTCCCGCAGAACCTGAAGATGTTCGCGATTATCTTCTATATCTTCAGGCGCGCGGTCTGGCAGT
AAAAACTATCCAGCAACATTTGGGCCAGCTAAACATGCTTCATCGTCGGTCCGGGCTGCCACGACCAAGT
GACAGCAATGCTGTTTCACTGGTTATGCGGCGGATCCGAAAAGAAAACGTTGATGCCGGTGAACGTGCAA
AACAGGCTCTAGCGTTCGAACGCACTGATTTCGACCAGGTTCGTTCACTCATGGAAAATAGCGATCGCTG
CCAGGATATACGTAATCTGGCATTTCTGGGGATTGCTTATAACACCCTGTTACGTATAGCCGAAATTGCC
AGGATCAGGGTTAAAGATATCTCACGTACTGACGGTGGGAGAATGTTAATCCATATTGGCAGAACGAAAA
CGCTGGTTAGCACCGCAGGTGTAGAGAAGGCACTTAGCCTGGGGGTAACTAAACTGGTCGAGCGATGGAT
TTCCGTCTCTGGTGTAGCTGATGATCCGAATAACTACCTGTTTTGCCGGGTCAGAAAAAATGGTGTTGCC
GCGCCATCTGCCACCAGCCAGCTATCAACTCGCGCCCTGGAAGGGATTTTTGAAGCAACTCATCGATTGA
TTTACGGCGCTAAGGATGACTCTGGTCAGAGATACCTGGCCTGGTCTGGACACAGTGCCCGTGTCGGAGC
CGCGCGAGATATGGCCCGCGCTGGAGTTTCAATACCGGAGATCATGCAAGCTGGTGGCTGGACCAATGTA
AATATTGTCATGAACTATATCCGTAACCTGGATAGTGAAACAGGGGCAATGGTGCGCCTGCTGGAAGATG
GGGATTAAGTTTAAACCTCTGGATTACAAAATTTGTGAAAGATTGACTGGTATTCTTAACTATGTTGCTC
CTTTTACGCTATGTGGATACGCTGCTTTAATGCCTTTGTATCATGCTATTGCTTCCCGTATGGCTTTCAT
TTTCTCCTCCTTGTATAAATCCTGGTTGCTGTCTCTTTATGAGGAGTTGTGGCCCGTTGTCAGGCAACGT
GGCGTGGTGTGCACTGTGTTTGCTGACGCAACCCCCACTGGTTGGGGCATTGCCACCACCTGTCAGCTCC
TTTCCGGGACTTTCGCTTTCCCCCTCCCTATTGCCACGGCGGAACTCATCGCCGCCTGCCTTGCCCGCTG
CTGGACAGGGGCTCGGCTGTTGGGCACTGACAATTCCGTGGTGTTGTCGGGGAAGCTGACGTCCTTTCCA
TGGCTGCTCGCCTGTGTTGCCACCTGGATTCTGCGCGGGACGTCCTTCTGCTACGTCCCTTCGGCCCTCA
ATCCAGCGGACCTTCCTTCCCGCGGCCTGCTGCCGGCTCTGCGGCCTCTTCCGCGTCTTCGCCTTCGCCC
TCAGACGAGTCGGATCTCCCTTTGGGCCGCCTCCCCGCCTGGAAAACATCGATAAAATAAAAGATTTTAT
TTAGTCTCCAGAAAAAGGGGGGAATGAAAGACCCCACCTGTAGGTTTGGCAAGCTAGCTTAAGTAACGCC
ATTTTGCAAGGCATGGAAAAATACATAACTGAGAATAGAGAAGTTCAGATCAAGGTCAGGAACAGATGGA
ACAGCTGAATATGGGCCAAACAGGATATCTGTGGTAAGCAGTTCCTGCCCCGGCTCAGGGCCAAGAACAG
ATGGAACAGCTGAATATGGGCCAAACAGGATATCTGTGGTAAGCAGTTCCTGCCCCGGCTCAGGGCCAAG
AACAGATGGTCCCCAGATGCGGTCCAGCCCTCAGCAGTTTCTAGAGAACCATCAGATGTTTCCAGGGTGC
CCCAAGGACCTGAAATGACCCTGTGCCTTATTTGAACTAACCAATCAGTTCGCTTCTCGCTTCTGTTCGC
GCGCTTCTGCTCCCCGAGCTCAATAAAAGAGCCCACAACCCCTCACTCGGGGCGCCAGTCCTCCGATTGA
CTGAGTCGCCCGGGTACCCGTGTATCCAATAAACCCTCTTGCAGTTGCATCCGACTTGTGGTCTCGCTGT
TCCTTGGGAGGGTCTCCTCTGAGTGATTGACTACCCGTCAGCGGGGGTCTTTCACATGCAGCATGTATCA
AAATTAATTTGGTTTTTTTTCTTAAGTATTTACATTAAATGGCCATAGTTGCATTAATGAATCGGCCAAC
GCGCGGGGAGAGGCGGTTTGCGTATTGGGCGCTCTTCCGCTTCCTCGCTCACTGACTCGCTGCGCTCGGT
CGTTCGGCTGCGGCGAGCGGTATCAGCTCACTCAAAGGCGGTAATACGGTTATCCACAGAATCAGGGGAT
AACGCAGGAAAGAACATGTGAGCAAAAGGCCAGCAAAAGGCCAGGAACCGTAAAAAGGCCGCGTTGCTGG
CGTTTTTCCATAGGCTCCGCCCCCCTGACGAGCATCACAAAAATCGACGCTCAAGTCAGAGGTGGCGAAA
CCCGACAGGACTATAAAGATACCAGGCGTTTCCCCCTGGAAGCTCCCTCGTGCGCTCTCCTGTTCCGACC
CTGCCGCTTACCGGATACCTGTCCGCCTTTCTCCCTTCGGGAAGCGTGGCGCTTTCTCATAGCTCACGCT
GTAGGTATCTCAGTTCGGTGTAGGTCGTTCGCTCCAAGCTGGGCTGTGTGCACGAACCCCCCGTTCAGCC
CGACCGCTGCGCCTTATCCGGTAACTATCGTCTTGAGTCCAACCCGGTAAGACACGACTTATCGCCACTG
GCAGCAGCCACTGGTAACAGGATTAGCAGAGCGAGGTATGTAGGCGGTGCTACAGAGTTCTTGAAGTGGT
GGCCTAACTACGGCTACACTAGAAGAACAGTATTTGGTATCTGCGCTCTGCTGAAGCCAGTTACCTTCGG
AAAAAGAGTTGGTAGCTCTTGATCCGGCAAACAAACCACCGCTGGTAGCGGTGGTTTTTTTGTTTGCAAG
CAGCAGATTACGCGCAGAAAAAAAGGATCTCAAGAAGATCCTTTGATCTTTTCTACGGGGTCTGACGCTC
AGTGGAACGAAAACTCACGTTAAGGGATTTTGGTCATGAGATTATCAAAAAGGATCTTCACCTAGATCCT
TTTGCGGCCGGCCGCAAATCAATCTAAAGTATATATGAGTAAACTTGGTCTGACAGTTACCAATGCTTAA
TCAGTGAGGCACCTATCTCAGCGATCTGTCTATTTCGTTCATCCATAGTTGCCTGACTCCCCGTCGTGTA
GATAACTACGATACGGGAGGGCTTACCATCTGGCCCCAGTGCTGCAATGATACCGCGAGACCCACGCTCA
CCGGCTCCAGATTTATCAGCAATAAACCAGCCAGCCGGAAGGGCCGAGCGCAGAAGTGGTCCTGCAACTT
TATCCGCCTCCATCCAGTCTATTAATTGTTGCCGGGAAGCTAGAGTAAGTAGTTCGCCAGTTAATAGTTT
GCGCAACGTTGTTGCCATTGCTACAGGCATCGTGGTGTCACGCTCGTCGTTTGGTATGGCTTCATTCAGC
TCCGGTTCCCAACGATCAAGGCGAGTTACATGATCCCCCATGTTGTGCAAAAAAGCGGTTAGCTCCTTCG
GTCCTCCGATCGTTGTCAGAAGTAAGTTGGCCGCAGTGTTATCACTCATGGTTATGGCAGCACTGCATAA
TTCTCTTACTGTCATGCCATCCGTAAGATGCTTTTCTGTGACTGGTGAGTACTCAACCAAGTCATTCTGA
GAATAGTGTATGCGGCGACCGAGTTGCTCTTGCCCGGCGTCAATACGGGATAATACCGCGCCACATAGCA
GAACTTTAAAAGTGCTCATCATTGGAAAACGTTCTTCGGGGCGAAAACTCTCAAGGATCTTACCGCTGTT
GAGATCCAGTTCGATGTAACCCACTCGTGCACCCAACTGATCTTCAGCATCTTTTACTTTCACCAGCGTT
TCTGGGTGAGCAAAAACAGGAAGGCAAAATGCCGCAAAAAAGGGAATAAGGGCGACACGGAAATGTTGAA
TACTCATACTCTTCCTTTTTCAAT
Features (pLannotate 1.2.2; 18 found; start..end, strand, type, name):
    135..514     +  enhancer       CMV enhancer: human cytomegalovirus immediate early enhancer
    515..718     +  promoter       CMV promoter: human cytomegalovirus (CMV) immediate early promoter
    719..894     +  LTR            5' LTR (truncated): truncated long terminal repeat from Moloney murine sarcoma virus
   1016..1290    +  misc_feature   MESV Ψ (fragment): packaging signal of murine embryonic stem cell virus
   1357..1773    +  CDS            gag (truncated): truncated Moloney murine leukemia virus (MMLV) gag gene lacking the start codon
   1787..2166    +  enhancer       CMV enhancer: human cytomegalovirus immediate early enhancer
   2168..2443    +  promoter       chicken β-actin promoter: No description available
   2444..3460    +  intron         chimeric intron: chimera between introns from chicken β-actin and rabbit β-globin
   3540..4259    +  CDS            EGFP: the original enhanced GFP (Yang et al., 1996) mammalian codon-optimized
   4270..4856    +  misc_feature   IRES2: internal ribosome entry site (IRES) of the encephalomyocarditis virus (EMCV)
   4857..5885    +  CDS            cre: RECR_BPP1 - Experimental evidence at protein level: Swiss-Prot protein existence level 1. Catalyzes site-specific recombination between two 34-base- pair LOXP sites. Its role is to maintain the phage genome as a monomeric unit-copy plasmid in the lysogenic state. From Escherichia phage P1 (Bacteriophage P1).
   5894..6478    +  misc_feature   WPRE: woodchuck hepatitis virus posttranscriptional regulatory element
   6533..6654    +  LTR            3' LTR (ΔU3) (fragment): self-inactivating 3' long terminal repeat (LTR) from Moloney murine leukemia virus
   6655..7124    +  LTR            LTR: long terminal repeat from Moloney murine leukemia virus
   7190..7242    -  CDS            lacI (fragment): lac repressor; lacI; The lac repressor binds to the lac operator to inhibit transcription in E. coli. This inhibition can be relieved by adding lactose or isopropyl-β-D-thiogalactopyranoside (IPTG).
   7425..8013    -  rep_origin     ori: high-copy-number ColE1/pMB1/pBR322/pUC origin of replication
   8177..9037    -  CDS            AmpR: β-lactamase; bla; confers resistance to ampicillin, carbenicillin, and related antibiotics
   9038..9054    -  promoter       AmpR promoter (fragment): bla
