[The description below was written by a language model from this plasmid's Addgene catalogue record and pLannotate feature annotations shown in this document.]
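Description:
CAG-GFP-IRES-CRE is a Moloney murine leukemia virus-type gammaretroviral transfer vector, built on the CAG-GFP backbone that derives from the pCL retroviral system. It co-expresses EGFP and Cre recombinase in transduced mammalian cells. In bacteria it is maintained through a high-copy ColE1/pUC-type origin and selected with ampicillin via the β-lactamase gene.

The viral genome is launched in packaging cells from a hybrid 5′ end, in which the CMV immediate-early enhancer and promoter are fused to a truncated 5′ LTR. This arrangement, typical of pCL vectors, gives strong production of genomic RNA after transfection. A packaging signal (Ψ) and a truncated gag fragment lacking its start codon follow and promote encapsidation. The vector encodes no viral proteins, so these must be supplied in trans.

The internal expression cassette uses the CAG promoter (CMV enhancer, chicken β-actin promoter and chimeric intron) to drive a single bicistronic transcript. EGFP is translated cap-dependently, and an EMCV IRES directs translation of Cre. A WPRE downstream enhances transcript stability and expression. The 3′ end is annotated as a ΔU3 (self-inactivating) LTR fragment adjoining further MMLV LTR sequence.

Two points in the record do not agree. The catalogue lists mouse as the species for Cre, but the annotation identifies it as the bacteriophage P1 enzyme. The assembled sequence is 9,054 nt, whereas the catalogue gives a total size of 9,328 bp.

Because gammaretroviruses integrate only in dividing cells, the vector suits fluorescent labelling combined with recombination of loxP-flanked alleles in proliferating progenitors and their progeny. The associated publication concerns the maturation of adult-born dentate granule neurons in the mouse hippocampus.
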