Addgene plasmid #48201: CAG-GFP-IRES-CRE
Purpose: retroviral vector encoding for GFP and Cre-recombinase
Depositing lab: Fred Gage. Depositing organization: Salk Institute for Biological Studies. Publication: Distinct morphological stages of dentate granule neuron maturation in the adult mouse hippocampus. Zhao C, Teng EM, Summers RG, Ming GL, Gage FH. J Neurosci. 2006 Jan 4. 26(1):3-11. 10.1523/JNEUROSCI.3648-05.2006 PubMed 16399667.
Backbone
  Vector backbone: CAG-GFP
  Backbone manufacturer: Gage lab (Addgene plasmid# 16664)
  Backbone size w/o insert (bp): 6764
  Total vector size (bp): 9328
  Modifications to backbone: vector backbone based on the pCL system by Naviaux et al.,J. Virol. 70, 5701–5705 (1996).
  Vector type: Mammalian Expression, Retroviral
Growth in bacteria
  Bacterial resistance: Ampicillin, 100 μg/mL
  Growth temperature: 37°C
  Growth strain: Top10
  Copy number: High Copy
Gene/Insert 1
  Gene/Insert name: eGFP (alt names: Enhanced Green Fluorescent Protein; N/A)
  Species: Aequorea victoria green
  Insert size (bp): 700
  Promoter: CAG
  Cloning method: Unknown
  Sequencing primers: 5′ CTC GGC AAC GTG CTG GTT GTT; 3′ CAACATAGTTAAGAATACCAGTC
Gene/Insert 2
  Gene/Insert name: Cre (alt name: Cre-recombinase)
  Species: M. musculus (mouse)
  Insert size (bp): 991
  Promoter: linked by IRES
  Cloning method: Unknown
  Sequencing primers: 5′ IRES-F; 3′ WPRE-R
Terms and licenses: Academic/Nonprofit Terms; Industry Terms: Not Available to Industry
How to cite: CAG-GFP-IRES-CRE was a gift from Fred Gage (Addgene plasmid # 48201 ; http://n2t.net/addgene:48201 ; RRID:Addgene_48201)
