>Addgene plasmid #48201 | CAG-GFP-IRES-CRE | addgene partial sequence | sequence record 73613 | EGFP-C 5'-CATGGTCCTGCTGGAGTTCGTG-3'
GAGCTGTACAAGTAAAGCGGCCGCGCCCCTCTCCCTCCCCCCCCCCTAACGTTACTGGCCGAAGCCGCTT
GGAATAAGGCCGGTGTGCGTTTGTCTATATGTTATTTTCCACCATATTGCCGTCTTTTGGCAATGTGAGG
GCCCGGAAACCTGGCCCTGTCTTCTTGACGAGCATTCCTAGGGGTCTTTCCCCTCTCGCCAAAGGAATGC
AAGGTCTGTTGAATGTCGTGAAGGAAGCAGTTCCTCTGGAAGCTTCTTGAAGACAAACAACGTCTGTAGC
GACCCTTTGCAGGCAGCGGAACCCCCCACCTGGCGACAGGTGCCTCTGCGGCCAAAAGCCACGTGTATAA
GATACACCTGCAAAGGCGGCACAACCCCAGTGCCACGTTGTGAGTTGGATAGTTGTGGAAAGAGTCAAAT
GGCTCTCCTCAAGCGTATTCAACAAGGGGCTGAAGGATGCCCAGAAGGTACCCCATTGTATGGGATCTGA
TCTGGGGCCTCGGTACACATGCTTTACATGTGTTTAGTCGAGGTTAAAAAAACGTCTAGGCCCCCCGAAC
CACGGGGACGTGGTTTTCCTTTGAAAAACACGATGATAATATGGCCACAACCATGTCCAATTTACTGACC
GTACACCAAAATTTGCCTGCATTACCGGTCGATGCAACGAGTGATGAGGTTCGCAAGAACCTGATGGACA
TGTTCAGGGATCGCCAGGCGTTTTCTGAGCATACCTGGAAAATGCTTCTGTCCGTTTGCCGGTCGTGGGC
GGCATGGTGCAAGTTGAATAACCGGAAATGGTTTCCCGCAGAACCTGAAGATGTTCGCGATTATCTTCTA
TATCTTCAGGCGCGCGGTCTGGCAGTAAAAACTATCCAGCAACATTTGGGCCAGCTAAACATGCTTCATC
GTCGGTCC
